Addgene plasmid #164241: pLENTI CMV GFP-TREX1 G306A BLAST
Purpose: lentiviral plasmid for GFP-TREX1 G306A
Depositing lab: John Maciejowski. Depositing organization: Memorial Sloan-Kettering Cancer Center. Publication: ER-directed TREX1 limits cGAS activation at micronuclei. Mohr L, Toufektchan E, von Morgen P, Chu K, Kapoor A, Maciejowski J. Mol Cell. 2021 Jan 12. pii: S1097-2765(20)30958-8. doi: 10.1016/j.molcel.2020.12.037. PubMed 33476576.
Backbone
  Vector backbone: pLenti CMV GFP Blast
  Backbone size w/o insert (bp): 8371
  Total vector size (bp): 9313
  Vector type: Mammalian Expression, Lentiviral
  Selectable markers: Blasticidin
Growth in bacteria
  Bacterial resistance: Ampicillin, 100 μg/mL
  Growth temperature: 30°C
  Growth strain: NEB Stable
  Copy number: High Copy
Gene/Insert
  Gene/Insert name: TREX1
  Species: H. sapiens (human)
  Insert size (bp): 942
  Mutation: G306A point mutation
  GenBank ID: NM_033629.6
  Entrez Gene: TREX1 (a.k.a. AGS1, CRV, DRN3, HERNS, RVCLS)
  Promoter: CMV
  Tag / fusion protein: GFP (N terminal on backbone)
  Cloning method: Gateway Cloning
  Sequencing primers: 5′ ggacgacggcaactacaagac
Terms and licenses: Academic/Nonprofit Terms; Industry Terms: Not Available to Industry
How to cite: pLENTI CMV GFP-TREX1 G306A BLAST was a gift from John Maciejowski (Addgene plasmid # 164241 ; http://n2t.net/addgene:164241 ; RRID:Addgene_164241)
