[The description below was written by a language model from this plasmid's Addgene catalogue record and pLannotate feature annotations shown in this document.]
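Description:
pLENTI CMV GFP-TREX1 G306A BLAST is a lentiviral mammalian expression plasmid built on the pLenti CMV GFP Blast backbone, about 9.3 kb in total. It is propagated in E. coli through a high-copy ColE1/pUC-type origin with ampicillin selection (AmpR), and also carries an f1 origin. The viral portion has the layout of a third-generation, self-inactivating HIV-1 transfer vector. An RSV promoter drives a truncated 5' LTR, followed by the Ψ packaging signal with a gag fragment, the Rev response element for Rev-dependent export of the genomic RNA, and the cPPT/CTS. At the far end lies a ΔU3 3' LTR, followed by an SV40 polyadenylation signal and SV40 origin outside the proviral region.

Between the LTRs, the CMV enhancer/promoter drives an EGFP coding sequence joined through an attB1 Gateway recombination scar to human TREX1, giving an N-terminally GFP-tagged fusion. TREX1 is the major cellular 3'-to-5' DNA exonuclease. The insert carries a point mutation recorded as G306A, but the record does not state its functional consequence. A WPRE downstream of the fusion enhances transcript expression. A separate SV40 promoter (with a bacterial EM7 promoter) drives blasticidin S deaminase, allowing blasticidin selection of transduced cells.

The plasmid is intended for producing lentivirus to stably express fluorescently trackable mutant TREX1 in mammalian cells, and it was deposited with a study of ER-directed TREX1 and cGAS activation at micronuclei. Two full-sequence records are provided (9,313 and 9,323 nt). They start at different positions and differ slightly in annotation, but they show the same overall architecture.
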