Features (pLannotate 1.2.2; 31 found; start..end, strand, type, name):
     27..131     +  promoter       AmpR promoter: bla
    132..992     +  CDS            AmpR: β-lactamase; bla; confers resistance to ampicillin, carbenicillin, and related antibiotics
   1163..1751    +  rep_origin     ori: high-copy-number ColE1/pMB1/pBR322/pUC origin of replication
   1934..2026    +  CDS            lacI (fragment): lac repressor; lacI; The lac repressor binds to the lac operator to inhibit transcription in E. coli. This inhibition can be relieved by adding lactose or isopropyl-β-D-thiogalactopyranoside (IPTG).
   2039..2060    +  protein_bind   CAP binding site: CAP binding activates transcription in the presence of cAMP. E. coli catabolite activator protein
   2075..2105    +  promoter       lac promoter: promoter for the E. coli lac operon
   2113..2129    +  protein_bind   lac operator: The lac repressor binds to the lac operator to inhibit transcription in E. coli. This inhibition can be relieved by adding lactose or isopropyl-β-D-thiogalactopyranoside (IPTG). lac repressor encoded by lacI
   2174..2192    +  promoter       T3 promoter: promoter for bacteriophage T3 RNA polymerase
   2220..2441    +  promoter       RSV promoter: Rous sarcoma virus enhancer/promoter
   2448..2628    +  LTR            5' LTR (truncated): truncated 5' long terminal repeat (LTR) from HIV-1
   2672..2797    +  misc_feature   HIV-1 Ψ: packaging signal of human immunodeficiency virus type 1
   2781..3144    +  CDS            HIV-1 gag (fragment): gag protein from human immunodeficiency virus 1; gag
   3239..3575    +  ncRNA          RRE: Accession: RF00036 - HIV Rev response element
   3611..4000    +  CDS            env (fragment): ENV_HV1H2 - Experimental evidence at protein level: Swiss-Prot protein existence level 1. [Transmembrane protein gp41]: Acts as a class I viral fusion protein. Under the current model, the protein has at least 3 conformational states: pre-fusion native state, pre-hairpin intermediate state, and post-fusion hairpin state. During fusion of viral and target intracellular membranes, the coiled coil regions (heptad repeats) assume a trimer-of-hairpins structure, positioning the fusion peptide in close proximity to the C-terminal region of the ectodomain. The formation of this structure appears to d
   4012..4129    +  misc_feature   cPPT/CTS: central polypurine tract and central termination sequence of HIV-1
   4152..4455    +  enhancer       CMV enhancer: human cytomegalovirus immediate early enhancer
   4456..4659    +  promoter       CMV promoter: human cytomegalovirus (CMV) immediate early promoter
   4755..5471    +  CDS            EGFP: EGFP is a basic (constitutively fluorescent) green fluorescent protein published in 1996, derived from Aequorea victoria. It is reported to be a rapidly-maturing weak dimer with moderate acid sensitivity.
   5481..5505    +  protein_bind   attB1: mutant version of attB; recombination site for the Gateway® BP reaction BP Clonase™
   5508..6446    +  CDS            TREX1: TREX1_HUMAN - Experimental evidence at protein level: Swiss-Prot protein existence level 1. Major cellular 3'-to-5' DNA exonuclease which digests single- stranded DNA (ssDNA) and double-stranded DNA (dsDNA) with mismatched 3' termini. Prevents cell-intrinsic initiation of autoimmunity. Acts by metabolizing DNA fragments from endogenous retroelements, including L1, LTR and SINE elements. Unless degraded, these DNA fragments accumulate in the cytosol and activate the IFN-stimulatory DNA (ISD) response and innate immune signaling. Prevents chronic ATM-dependent checkpoint activation, by processin
   6481..7069    +  misc_feature   WPRE: woodchuck hepatitis virus posttranscriptional regulatory element
   7125..7455    +  promoter       SV40 promoter: SV40 enhancer and early promoter
   7503..7550    +  promoter       EM7 promoter: synthetic bacterial promoter&nbsp
   7569..7967    +  CDS            BSD: blasticidin S deaminase; Aspergillus terreus BSD; confers resistance to blasticidin
   7984..8052    +  CDS            nef (fragment): NEF_HV1Z2 - Experimental evidence at protein level: Swiss-Prot protein existence level 1. Extracellular Nef protein targets CD4(+) T-lymphocytes for apoptosis by interacting with CXCR4 surface receptors. From Human immunodeficiency virus type 1 group M subtype D (isolate Z2/CDC-Z34) (HIV-1).
   8054..8287    +  LTR            3' LTR (ΔU3): self-inactivating 3' long terminal repeat (LTR) from HIV-1
   8359..8480    +  polyA_signal   SV40 poly(A) signal: SV40 polyadenylation signal
   8499..8634    +  rep_origin     SV40 ori: SV40 origin of replication
   8667..8685    -  promoter       T7 promoter: promoter for bacteriophage T7 RNA polymerase
   8693..8848    +  CDS            lacZα (fragment): LacZα fragment of β-galactosidase; lacZ fragment
   8856..9311    +  rep_origin     f1 ori (sequence partly withheld): f1 bacteriophage origin of replication; arrow indicates direction of (+) strand synthesis
>Addgene plasmid #164241 | pLENTI CMV GFP-TREX1 G306A BLAST | addgene full sequence | sequence record 321520
CAGGTGGCACTTTTCGGGGAAATGTGCGCGGAACCCCTATTTGTTTATTTTTCTAAATACATTCAAATAT
GTATCCGCTCATGAGACAATAACCCTGATAAATGCTTCAATAATATTGAAAAAGGAAGAGTATGAGTATT
CAACATTTCCGTGTCGCCCTTATTCCCTTTTTTGCGGCATTTTGCCTTCCTGTTTTTGCTCACCCAGAAA
CGCTGGTGAAAGTAAAAGATGCTGAAGATCAGTTGGGTGCACGAGTGGGTTACATCGAACTGGATCTCAA
CAGCGGTAAGATCCTTGAGAGTTTTCGCCCCGAAGAACGTTTTCCAATGATGAGCACTTTTAAAGTTCTG
CTATGTGGCGCGGTATTATCCCGTATTGACGCCGGGCAAGAGCAACTCGGTCGCCGCATACACTATTCTC
AGAATGACTTGGTTGAGTACTCACCAGTCACAGAAAAGCATCTTACGGATGGCATGACAGTAAGAGAATT
ATGCAGTGCTGCCATAACCATGAGTGATAACACTGCGGCCAACTTACTTCTGACAACGATCGGAGGACCG
AAGGAGCTAACCGCTTTTTTGCACAACATGGGGGATCATGTAACTCGCCTTGATCGTTGGGAACCGGAGC
TGAATGAAGCCATACCAAACGACGAGCGTGACACCACGATGCCTGTAGCAATGGCAACAACGTTGCGCAA
ACTATTAACTGGCGAACTACTTACTCTAGCTTCCCGGCAACAATTAATAGACTGGATGGAGGCGGATAAA
GTTGCAGGACCACTTCTGCGCTCGGCCCTTCCGGCTGGCTGGTTTATTGCTGATAAATCTGGAGCCGGTG
AGCGTGGGTCTCGCGGTATCATTGCAGCACTGGGGCCAGATGGTAAGCCCTCCCGTATCGTAGTTATCTA
CACGACGGGGAGTCAGGCAACTATGGATGAACGAAATAGACAGATCGCTGAGATAGGTGCCTCACTGATT
AAGCATTGGTAACTGTCAGACCAAGTTTACTCATATATACTTTAGATTGATTTAAAACTTCATTTTTAAT
TTAAAAGGATCTAGGTGAAGATCCTTTTTGATAATCTCATGACCAAAATCCCTTAACGTGAGTTTTCGTT
CCACTGAGCGTCAGACCCCGTAGAAAAGATCAAAGGATCTTCTTGAGATCCTTTTTTTCTGCGCGTAATC
TGCTGCTTGCAAACAAAAAAACCACCGCTACCAGCGGTGGTTTGTTTGCCGGATCAAGAGCTACCAACTC
TTTTTCCGAAGGTAACTGGCTTCAGCAGAGCGCAGATACCAAATACTGTCCTTCTAGTGTAGCCGTAGTT
AGGCCACCACTTCAAGAACTCTGTAGCACCGCCTACATACCTCGCTCTGCTAATCCTGTTACCAGTGGCT
GCTGCCAGTGGCGATAAGTCGTGTCTTACCGGGTTGGACTCAAGACGATAGTTACCGGATAAGGCGCAGC
GGTCGGGCTGAACGGGGGGTTCGTGCACACAGCCCAGCTTGGAGCGAACGACCTACACCGAACTGAGATA
CCTACAGCGTGAGCTATGAGAAAGCGCCACGCTTCCCGAAGGGAGAAAGGCGGACAGGTATCCGGTAAGC
GGCAGGGTCGGAACAGGAGAGCGCACGAGGGAGCTTCCAGGGGGAAACGCCTGGTATCTTTATAGTCCTG
TCGGGTTTCGCCACCTCTGACTTGAGCGTCGATTTTTGTGATGCTCGTCAGGGGGGCGGAGCCTATGGAA
AAACGCCAGCAACGCGGCCTTTTTACGGTTCCTGGCCTTTTGCTGGCCTTTTGCTCACATGTTCTTTCCT
GCGTTATCCCCTGATTCTGTGGATAACCGTATTACCGCCTTTGAGTGAGCTGATACCGCTCGCCGCAGCC
GAACGACCGAGCGCAGCGAGTCAGTGAGCGAGGAAGCGGAAGAGCGCCCAATACGCAAACCGCCTCTCCC
CGCGCGTTGGCCGATTCATTAATGCAGCTGGCACGACAGGTTTCCCGACTGGAAAGCGGGCAGTGAGCGC
AACGCAATTAATGTGAGTTAGCTCACTCATTAGGCACCCCAGGCTTTACACTTTATGCTTCCGGCTCGTA
TGTTGTGTGGAATTGTGAGCGGATAACAATTTCACACAGGAAACAGCTATGACCATGATTACGCCAAGCG
CGCAATTAACCCTCACTAAAGGGAACAAAAGCTGGAGCTGCAAGCTTAATGTAGTCTTATGCAATACTCT
TGTAGTCTTGCAACATGGTAACGATGAGTTAGCAACATGCCTTACAAGGAGAGAAAAAGCACCGTGCATG
CCGATTGGTGGAAGTAAGGTGGTACGATCGTGCCTTATTAGGAAGGCAACAGACGGGTCTGACATGGATT
GGACGAACCACTGAATTGCCGCATTGCAGAGATATTGTATTTAAGTGCCTAGCTCGATACAATAAACGGG
TCTCTCTGGTTAGACCAGATCTGAGCCTGGGAGCTCTCTGGCTAACTAGGGAACCCACTGCTTAAGCCTC
AATAAAGCTTGCCTTGAGTGCTTCAAGTAGTGTGTGCCCGTCTGTTGTGTGACTCTGGTAACTAGAGATC
CCTCAGACCCTTTTAGTCAGTGTGGAAAATCTCTAGCAGTGGCGCCCGAACAGGGACCTGAAAGCGAAAG
GGAAACCAGAGCTCTCTCGACGCAGGACTCGGCTTGCTGAAGCGCGCACGGCAAGAGGCGAGGGGCGGCG
ACTGGTGAGTACGCCAAAAATTTTGACTAGCGGAGGCTAGAAGGAGAGAGATGGGTGCGAGAGCGTCAGT
ATTAAGCGGGGGAGAATTAGATCGCGATGGGAAAAAATTCGGTTAAGGCCAGGGGGAAAGAAAAAATATA
AATTAAAACATATAGTATGGGCAAGCAGGGAGCTAGAACGATTCGCAGTTAATCCTGGCCTGTTAGAAAC
ATCAGAAGGCTGTAGACAAATACTGGGACAGCTACAACCATCCCTTCAGACAGGATCAGAAGAACTTAGA
TCATTATATAATACAGTAGCAACCCTCTATTGTGTGCATCAAAGGATAGAGATAAAAGACACCAAGGAAG
CTTTAGACAAGATAGAGGAAGAGCAAAACAAAAGTAAGACCACCGCACAGCAAGCGGCCGCTGATCTTCA
GACCTGGAGGAGGAGATATGAGGGACAATTGGAGAAGTGAATTATATAAATATAAAGTAGTAAAAATTGA
ACCATTAGGAGTAGCACCCACCAAGGCAAAGAGAAGAGTGGTGCAGAGAGAAAAAAGAGCAGTGGGAATA
GGAGCTTTGTTCCTTGGGTTCTTGGGAGCAGCAGGAAGCACTATGGGCGCAGCCTCAATGACGCTGACGG
TACAGGCCAGACAATTATTGTCTGGTATAGTGCAGCAGCAGAACAATTTGCTGAGGGCTATTGAGGCGCA
ACAGCATCTGTTGCAACTCACAGTCTGGGGCATCAAGCAGCTCCAGGCAAGAATCCTGGCTGTGGAAAGA
TACCTAAAGGATCAACAGCTCCTGGGGATTTGGGGTTGCTCTGGAAAACTCATTTGCACCACTGCTGTGC
CTTGGAATGCTAGTTGGAGTAATAAATCTCTGGAACAGATTGGAATCACACGACCTGGATGGAGTGGGAC
AGAGAAATTAACAATTACACAAGCTTAATACACTCCTTAATTGAAGAATCGCAAAACCAGCAAGAAAAGA
ATGAACAAGAATTATTGGAATTAGATAAATGGGCAAGTTTGTGGAATTGGTTTAACATAACAAATTGGCT
GTGGTATATAAAATTATTCATAATGATAGTAGGAGGCTTGGTAGGTTTAAGAATAGTTTTTGCTGTACTT
TCTATAGTGAATAGAGTTAGGCAGGGATATTCACCATTATCGTTTCAGACCCACCTCCCAACCCCGAGGG
GACCCGACAGGCCCGAAGGAATAGAAGAAGAAGGTGGAGAGAGAGACAGAGACAGATCCATTCGATTAGT
GAACGGATCTCGACGGTTAACTTTTAAAAGAAAAGGGGGGATTGGGGGGTACAGTGCAGGGGAAAGAATA
GTAGACATAATAGCAACAGACATACAAACTAAAGAATTACAAAAACAAATTACAAAAATTCAAAATTTTA
TCGATAAGCTTGGGAGTTCCGCGTTACATAACTTACGGTAAATGGCCCGCCTGGCTGACCGCCCAACGAC
CCCCGCCCATTGACGTCAATAATGACGTATGTTCCCATAGTAACGCCAATAGGGACTTTCCATTGACGTC
AATGGGTGGAGTATTTACGGTAAACTGCCCACTTGGCAGTACATCAAGTGTATCATATGCCAAGTACGCC
CCCTATTGACGTCAATGACGGTAAATGGCCCGCCTGGCATTATGCCCAGTACATGACCTTATGGGACTTT
CCTACTTGGCAGTACATCTACGTATTAGTCATCGCTATTACCATGGTGATGCGGTTTTGGCAGTACATCA
ATGGGCGTGGATAGCGGTTTGACTCACGGGGATTTCCAAGTCTCCACCCCATTGACGTCAATGGGAGTTT
GTTTTGGCACCAAAATCAACGGGACTTTCCAAAATGTCGTAACAACTCCGCCCCATTGACGCAAATGGGC
GGTAGGCGTGTACGGTGGGAGGTCTATATAAGCAGAGCTCGTTTAGTGAACCGTCAGATCGCCTGGAGAC
GCCATCCACGCTGTTTTGACCTCCATAGAAGACACCGACTCTAGAGGATCCACCGGTCGCCACCATGGTG
AGCAAGGGCGAGGAGCTGTTCACCGGGGTGGTGCCCATCCTGGTCGAGCTGGACGGCGACGTAAACGGCC
ACAAGTTCAGCGTGTCCGGCGAGGGCGAGGGCGATGCCACCTACGGCAAGCTGACCCTGAAGTTCATCTG
CACCACCGGCAAGCTGCCCGTGCCCTGGCCCACCCTCGTGACCACCCTGACCTACGGCGTGCAGTGCTTC
AGCCGCTACCCCGACCACATGAAGCAGCACGACTTCTTCAAGTCCGCCATGCCCGAAGGCTACGTCCAGG
AGCGCACCATCTTCTTCAAGGACGACGGCAACTACAAGACCCGCGCCGAGGTGAAGTTCGAGGGCGACAC
CCTGGTGAACCGCATCGAGCTGAAGGGCATCGACTTCAAGGAGGACGGCAACATCCTGGGGCACAAGCTG
GAGTACAACTACAACAGCCACAACGTCTATATCATGGCCGACAAGCAGAAGAACGGCATCAAGGTGAACT
TCAAGATCCGCCACAACATCGAGGACGGCAGCGTGCAGCTCGCCGACCACTACCAGCAGAACACCCCCAT
CGGCGACGGCCCCGTGCTGCTGCCCGACAACCACTACCTGAGCACCCAGTCCGCCCTGAGCAAAGACCCC
AACGAGAAGCGCGATCACATGGTCCTGCTGGAGTTCGTGACCGCCGCCGGGATCACTCTCGGCATGGACG
AGCTGTACAAGACCGGATCAACAAGTTTGTACAAAAAAGCAGGCTGGGGCTCGCAGGCCCTGCCCCCGGG
GCCCATGCAGACCCTCATCTTTTTCGACATGGAGGCCACTGGCTTGCCCTTCTCCCAGCCCAAGGTCACG
GAGCTGTGCCTGCTGGCTGTCCACAGATGTGCCCTGGAGAGCCCCCCCACCTCTCAGGGGCCACCTCCCA
CAGTTCCTCCACCACCGCGTGTGGTAGACAAGCTCTCCCTGTGTGTGGCTCCGGGGAAGGCCTGCAGCCC
TGCAGCCAGCGAGATCACAGGTCTGAGCACAGCTGTGCTGGCAGCGCATGGGCGTCAATGTTTTGATGAC
AACCTGGCCAACCTGCTCCTAGCCTTCCTGCGGCGCCAGCCACAGCCCTGGTGCCTGGTGGCACACAATG
GTGACCGCTACGACTTCCCCCTGCTCCAAGCAGAGCTGGCTATGCTGGGCCTCACCAGTGCTCTGGATGG
TGCCTTCTGTGTGGATAGCATCACTGCGCTGAAGGCCCTGGAGCGAGCAAGCAGCCCCTCAGAACACGGC
CCAAGGAAGAGCTATAGCCTAGGCAGCATCTACACTCGCCTGTATGGGCAGTCCCCTCCAGACTCGCACA
CGGCTGAGGGTGATGTCCTGGCCCTGCTCAGCATCTGTCAGTGGAGACCACAGGCCCTGCTGCGGTGGGT
GGATGCTCACGCCAGGCCTTTCGGCACCATCAGGCCCATGTATGGGGTCACAGCCTCTGCTAGGACCAAG
CCAAGACCATCTGCTGTCACAACCACTGCACACCTGGCCACAACCAGGAACACTAGTCCCAGCCTTGGAG
AGAGCAGGGGTACCAAGGATCTTCCTCCAGTGAAGGACCCTGGAGCCCTATCCAGGGAGGGACTGCTGGC
CCCACTGGGTCTGCTGGCCATCCTGACCTTGGCAGTAGCCACACTGTATGCACTATCCCTGGCCACACCT
GGGGAGTAGTTAACCGGTGAAGTAAAGCGGCCGCGTCGACAATCAACCTCTGGATTACAAAATTTGTGAA
AGATTGACTGGTATTCTTAACTATGTTGCTCCTTTTACGCTATGTGGATACGCTGCTTTAATGCCTTTGT
ATCATGCTATTGCTTCCCGTATGGCTTTCATTTTCTCCTCCTTGTATAAATCCTGGTTGCTGTCTCTTTA
TGAGGAGTTGTGGCCCGTTGTCAGGCAACGTGGCGTGGTGTGCACTGTGTTTGCTGACGCAACCCCCACT
GGTTGGGGCATTGCCACCACCTGTCAGCTCCTTTCCGGGACTTTCGCTTTCCCCCTCCCTATTGCCACGG
CGGAACTCATCGCCGCCTGCCTTGCCCGCTGCTGGACAGGGGCTCGGCTGTTGGGCACTGACAATTCCGT
GGTGTTGTCGGGGAAGCTGACGTCCTTTCCATGGCTGCTCGCCTGTGTTGCCACCTGGATTCTGCGCGGG
ACGTCCTTCTGCTACGTCCCTTCGGCCCTCAATCCAGCGGACCTTCCTTCCCGCGGCCTGCTGCCGGCTC
TGCGGCCTCTTCCGCGTCTTCGCCTTCGCCCTCAGACGAGTCGGATCTCCCTTTGGGCCGCCTCCCCGCC
TGGAATTCTGCAGATATCCGGTTAGTAATGAGTTTGGAATTAATTCTGTGGAATGTGTGTCAGTTAGGGT
GTGGAAAGTCCCCAGGCTCCCCAGGCAGGCAGAAGTATGCAAAGCATGCATCTCAATTAGTCAGCAACCA
GGTGTGGAAAGTCCCCAGGCTCCCCAGCAGGCAGAAGTATGCAAAGCATGCATCTCAATTAGTCAGCAAC
CATAGTCCCGCCCCTAACTCCGCCCATCCCGCCCCTAACTCCGCCCAGTTCCGCCCATTCTCCGCCCCAT
GGCTGACTAATTTTTTTTATTTATGCAGAGGCCGAGGCCGCCTCTGCCTCTGAGCTATTCCAGAAGTAGT
GAGGAGGCTTTTTTGGAGGCCTAGGCTTTTGCAAAAAGCTCCCGGGAGCTTGTATATCCATTTTCGGATC
TGATCAGCACGTGTTGACAATTAATCATCGGCATAGTATATCGGCATAGTATAATACGACAAGGTGAGGA
ACTAAACCATGGCCAAGCCTTTGTCTCAAGAAGAATCCACCCTCATTGAAAGAGCAACGGCTACAATCAA
CAGCATCCCCATCTCTGAAGACTACAGCGTCGCCAGCGCAGCTCTCTCTAGCGACGGCCGCATCTTCACT
GGTGTCAATGTATATCATTTTACTGGGGGACCTTGTGCAGAACTCGTGGTGCTGGGCACTGCTGCTGCTG
CGGCAGCTGGCAACCTGACTTGTATCGTCGCGATCGGAAATGAGAACAGGGGCATCTTGAGCCCCTGCGG
ACGGTGCCGACAGGTGCTTCTCGATCTGCATCCTGGGATCAAAGCCATAGTGAAGGACAGTGATGGACAG
CCGACGGCAGTTGGGATTCGTGAATTGCTGCCCTCTGGTTATGTGTGGGAGGGCTAAGCACAATTCGAGC
TCGGTACCTTTAAGACCAATGACTTACAAGGCAGCTGTAGATCTTAGCCACTTTTTAAAAGAAAAGGGGG
GACTGGAAGGGCTAGCTCACTCCCAACGAAGACAAGATCTGCTTTTTGCTTGTACTGGGTCTCTCTGGTT
AGACCAGATCTGAGCCTGGGAGCTCTCTGGCTGCCTAGGGAACCCACTGCTTAAGCCTCAATAAAGCTTG
CCTTGAGTGCTTCAAGTAGTGTGTGCCCGTCTGTTGTGTGACTCTGGTAACTAGAGATCCCTCAGACCCT
TTTAGTCAGTGTGGAAAATCTCTAGCAGTAGTAGTTCATGTCATCTTATTATTCAGTATTTATAACTTGC
AAAGAAATGAATATCAGAGAGTGAGAGGAACTTGTTTATTGCAGCTTATAATGGTTACAAATAAAGCAAT
AGCATCACAAATTTCACAAATAAAGCATTTTTTTCACTGCATTCTAGTTGTGGTTTGTCCAAACTCATCA
ATGTATCTTATCATGTCTGGCTCTAGCTATCCCGCCCCTAACTCCGCCCAGTTCCGCCCATTCTCCGCCC
CATGGCTGACTAATTTTTTTTATTTATGCAGAGGCCGAGGCCGCCTCGGCCTCTGAGCTATTCCAGAAGT
AGTGAGGAGGCTTTTTTGGAGGCCTAGGCTTTTGCGTCGAGACGTACCCAATTCGCCCTATAGTGAGTCG
TATTACGCGCGCTCACTGGCCGTCGTTTTACAACGTCGTGACTGGGAAAACCCTGGCGTTACCCAACTTA
ATCGCCTTGCAGCACATCCCCCTTTCGCCAGCTGGCGTAATAGCGAAGAGGCCCGCACCGATCGCCCTTC
CCAACAGTTGCGCAGCCTGAATGGCGAATGGCGCG
[124 nt withheld, positions 8856-8979]
C
[91 nt withheld, positions 8981-9071]
A
[49 nt withheld, positions 9073-9121]
CCTTTGACGTTGGAGTCCACGTTCTTT
[37 nt withheld, positions 9149-9185]
ACCCTATCTCGGTCTATTCTTTTGATTTATAAGGGATTTTGCCGATTTCGGCCTATTGGTTAAAAAATGA
GCTGATTTAACAAAAATTTAACGCGAATTTTAACAAAATATTAACGTTTACAATTTCC
