Features (pLannotate 1.2.2; 31 found; start..end, strand, type, name):
      1..227     +  promoter       RSV promoter: Rous sarcoma virus enhancer/promoter
    228..408     +  LTR            5' LTR (truncated): truncated 5' long terminal repeat (LTR) from HIV-1
    455..580     +  misc_feature   HIV-1 Ψ: packaging signal of human immunodeficiency virus type 1
    564..927     +  CDS            HIV-1 gag (fragment): gag protein from human immunodeficiency virus 1; gag
   1073..1306    +  misc_feature   RRE: The Rev response element (RRE) of HIV-1 allows for Rev-dependent mRNA export from the nucleus to the cytoplasm.
   1683..1783    +  CDS            Rev (fragment): human immunodeficiency virus 1 (HIV-1) Rev protein; rev; enhances nuclear export of unspliced and incompletely spliced viral mRNAs
   1802..1918    +  misc_feature   cPPT/CTS: central polypurine tract and central termination sequence of HIV-1
   1941..2244    +  enhancer       CMV enhancer: human cytomegalovirus immediate early enhancer
   2245..2448    +  promoter       CMV promoter: human cytomegalovirus (CMV) immediate early promoter
   2544..3260    +  CDS            EGFP: EGFP is a basic (constitutively fluorescent) green fluorescent protein published in 1996, derived from Aequorea victoria. It is reported to be a rapidly-maturing weak dimer with moderate acid sensitivity.
   3270..3294    +  protein_bind   attB1: mutant version of attB; recombination site for the Gateway® BP reaction BP Clonase™
   3297..4235    +  CDS            TREX1: TREX1_HUMAN - Experimental evidence at protein level: Swiss-Prot protein existence level 1. Major cellular 3'-to-5' DNA exonuclease which digests single- stranded DNA (ssDNA) and double-stranded DNA (dsDNA) with mismatched 3' termini. Prevents cell-intrinsic initiation of autoimmunity. Acts by metabolizing DNA fragments from endogenous retroelements, including L1, LTR and SINE elements. Unless degraded, these DNA fragments accumulate in the cytosol and activate the IFN-stimulatory DNA (ISD) response and innate immune signaling. Prevents chronic ATM-dependent checkpoint activation, by processin
   4270..4858    +  misc_feature   WPRE: woodchuck hepatitis virus posttranscriptional regulatory element
   4914..5243    +  promoter       SV40 promoter: SV40 enhancer and early promoter
   5291..5338    +  promoter       EM7 promoter: synthetic bacterial promoter&nbsp
   5357..5755    +  CDS            BSD: blasticidin S deaminase; Aspergillus terreus BSD; confers resistance to blasticidin
   5772..5909    +  CDS            nef (fragment): NEF_HV1LA - Experimental evidence at protein level: Swiss-Prot protein existence level 1. Extracellular Nef protein targets CD4(+) T-lymphocytes for apoptosis by interacting with CXCR4 surface receptors. From Human immunodeficiency virus type 1 group M subtype B (isolate Lai) (HIV-1).
   5895..6075    +  LTR            5' LTR (truncated): truncated 5' long terminal repeat (LTR) from HIV-1
   6147..6268    +  polyA_signal   SV40 poly(A) signal: SV40 polyadenylation signal
   6308..6443    +  rep_origin     SV40 ori: SV40 origin of replication
   6464..6482    -  promoter       T7 promoter: promoter for bacteriophage T7 RNA polymerase
   6490..6645    +  CDS            lacZα (fragment): LacZα fragment of β-galactosidase; lacZ fragment
   6650..7078    +  rep_origin     f1 ori (sequence partly withheld): f1 bacteriophage origin of replication; arrow indicates direction of (+) strand synthesis
   7131..7235    +  promoter       AmpR promoter: bla
   7236..8096    +  CDS            AmpR: β-lactamase; bla; confers resistance to ampicillin, carbenicillin, and related antibiotics
   8267..8855    +  rep_origin     ori: high-copy-number ColE1/pMB1/pBR322/pUC origin of replication
   9038..9130    +  CDS            lacI (fragment): lac repressor; lacI; The lac repressor binds to the lac operator to inhibit transcription in E. coli. This inhibition can be relieved by adding lactose or isopropyl-β-D-thiogalactopyranoside (IPTG).
   9143..9164    +  protein_bind   CAP binding site: CAP binding activates transcription in the presence of cAMP. E. coli catabolite activator protein
   9179..9209    +  promoter       lac promoter: promoter for the E. coli lac operon
   9217..9233    +  protein_bind   lac operator: The lac repressor binds to the lac operator to inhibit transcription in E. coli. This inhibition can be relieved by adding lactose or isopropyl-β-D-thiogalactopyranoside (IPTG). lac repressor encoded by lacI
   9278..9296    +  promoter       T3 promoter: promoter for bacteriophage T3 RNA polymerase
>Addgene plasmid #164241 | pLENTI CMV GFP-TREX1 G306A BLAST | addgene full sequence | sequence record 324872 | Addgene NGS Result
TGTAGTCTTATGCAATACTCTTGTAGTCTTGCAACATGGTAACGATGAGTTAGCAACATGCCTTACAAGG
AGAGAAAAAGCACCGTGCATGCCGATTGGTGGAAGTAAGGTGGTACGATCGTGCCTTATTAGGAAGGCAA
CAGACGGGTCTGACATGGATTGGACGAACCACTGAATTGCCGCATTGCAGAGATATTGTATTTAAGTGCC
TAGCTCGATACATAAACGGGTCTCTCTGGTTAGACCAGATCTGAGCCTGGGAGCTCTCTGGCTAACTAGG
GAACCCACTGCTTAAGCCTCAATAAAGCTTGCCTTGAGTGCTTCAAGTAGTGTGTGCCCGTCTGTTGTGT
GACTCTGGTAACTAGAGATCCCTCAGACCCTTTTAGTCAGTGTGGAAAATCTCTAGCAGTRGYGSCYGAA
CAGGGACTTGAAAGCGAAAGGGAAACCAGAGGAGCTCTCTCGACGCAGGACTCGGCTTGCTGAAGCGCGC
ACGGCAAGAGGCGAGGGGCGGCGACTGGTGAGTACGCCAAAAATTTTGACTAGCGGAGGCTAGAAGGAGA
GAGATGGGTGCGAGAGCGTCAGTATTAAGCGGGGGAGAATTAGATCGCGATGGGAAAAAATTCGGTTAAG
GCCAGGGGGAAAGAAAAAATATAAATTAAAACATATAGTATGGGCAAGCAGGGAGCTAGAACGATTCGCA
GTTAATCCTGGCCTGTTAGAAACATCAGAAGGCTGTAGACAAATACTGGGACAGCTACAACCATCCCTTC
AGACAGGATCAGAAGAACTTAGATCATTATATAATACAGTAGCAACCCTCTATTGTGTGCATCAAAGGAT
AGAGATAAAAGACACCAAGGAAGCTTTAGACAAGATAGAGGAAGAGCAAAACAAAAGTAAGACCACCGCA
CAGCAAGCGGCCGCTGATCTTCAGACCTGGAGGAGGAGATATGAGGGACAATTGGAGAAGTGAATTATAT
AAATATAAAGTAGTAAAAATTGAACCATTAGGAGTAGCACCCACCAAGGCAAAGAGAAGAGTGGTGCAGA
GAGAAAAAAGAGCAGTGGGAATAGGAGCTTTGTTCCTTGGGTTCTTGGGAGCAGCAGGAAGCACTATGGG
CGCAGCGTCAATGACGCTGACGGTACAGGCCAGACAATTATTGTCTGGTATAGTGCAGCAGCAGAACAAT
TTGCTGAGGGCTATTGAGGCGCAACAGCATCTGTTGCAACTCACAGTCTGGGGCATCAAGCAGCTCCAGG
CAAGAATCCTGGCTGTGGAAAGATACCTAAAGGATCAACAGCTCCTGGGGATTTGGGGTTGCTCTGGAAA
ACTCATTTGCACCACTGCTGTGCCTTGGAATGCTAGTTGGAGTAATAAATCTCTGGAACAGATTTGGAAT
CACACGACCTGGATGGAGTGGGACAGAGAAATTAACAATTACACAAGCTTAATACACTCCTTAATTGAAG
AATCGCAAAACCAGCAAGAAAAGAATGAACAAGAATTATTGGAATTAGATAAATGGGCAAGTTTGTGGAA
TTGGTTTAACATAACAAATTGGCTGTGGTATATAAAATTATTCATAATGATAGTAGGAGGCTTGGTAGGT
TTAAGAATAGTTTTTGCTGTACTTTCTATAGTGAATAGAGTTAGGCAGGGATATTCACCATTATCGTTTC
AGACCCACCTCCCAACCCCGAGGGGACCCGACAGGCCCGAAGGAATAGAAGAAGAAGGTGGAGAGAGAGA
CAGAGACAGATCCATTCGATTAGTGAACGGATCTCGACGGTATCGGTTAACTTTTAAAAGAAAAGGGGGG
ATTGGGGGGTACAGTGCAGGGGAAAGAATAGTAGACATAATAGCAACAGACATACAAACTAAAGAATTAC
AAAAACAAATTACAAAATTCAAAATTTTATCGATAAGCTTGGGAGTTCCGCGTTACATAACTTACGGTAA
ATGGCCCGCCTGGCTGACCGCCCAACGACCCCCGCCCATTGACGTCAATAATGACGTATGTTCCCATAGT
AACGCCAATAGGGACTTTCCATTGACGTCAATGGGTGGAGTATTTACGGTAAACTGCCCACTTGGCAGTA
CATCAAGTGTATCATATGCCAAGTACGCCCCCTATTGACGTCAATGACGGTAAATGGCCCGCCTGGCATT
ATGCCCAGTACATGACCTTATGGGACTTTCCTACTTGGCAGTACATCTACGTATTAGTCATCGCTATTAC
CATGGTGATGCGGTTTTGGCAGTACATCAATGGGCGTGGATAGCGGTTTGACTCACGGGGATTTCCAAGT
CTCCACCCCATTGACGTCAATGGGAGTTTGTTTTGGCACCAAAATCAACGGGACTTTCCAAAATGTCGTA
ACAACTCCGCCCCATTGACGCAAATGGGCGGTAGGCGTGTACGGTGGGAGGTCTATATAAGCAGAGCTCG
TTTAGTGAACCGTCAGATCGCCTGGAGACGCCATCCACGCTGTTTTGACCTCCATAGAAGACACCGACTC
TAGAGGATCCACCGGTCGCCACCATGGTGAGCAAGGGCGAGGAGCTGTTCACCGGGGTGGTGCCCATCCT
GGTCGAGCTGGACGGCGACGTAAACGGCCACAAGTTCAGCGTGTCCGGCGAGGGCGAGGGCGATGCCACC
TACGGCAAGCTGACCCTGAAGTTCATCTGCACCACCGGCAAGCTGCCCGTGCCCTGGCCCACCCTCGTGA
CCACCCTGACCTACGGCGTGCAGTGCTTCAGCCGCTACCCCGACCACATGAAGCAGCACGACTTCTTCAA
GTCCGCCATGCCCGAAGGCTACGTCCAGGAGCGCACCATCTTCTTCAAGGACGACGGCAACTACAAGACC
CGCGCCGAGGTGAAGTTCGAGGGCGACACCCTGGTGAACCGCATCGAGCTGAAGGGCATCGACTTCAAGG
AGGACGGCAACATCCTGGGGCACAAGCTGGAGTACAACTACAACAGCCACAACGTCTATATCATGGCCGA
CAAGCAGAAGAACGGCATCAAGGTGAACTTCAAGATCCGCCACAACATCGAGGACGGCAGCGTGCAGCTC
GCCGACCACTACCAGCAGAACACCCCCATCGGCGACGGCCCCGTGCTGCTGCCCGACAACCACTACCTGA
GCACCCAGTCCGCCCTGAGCAAAGACCCCAACGAGAAGCGCGATCACATGGTCCTGCTGGAGTTCGTGAC
CGCCGCCGGGATCACTCTCGGCATGGACGAGCTGTACAAGACCGGATCAACAAGTTTGTACAAAAAAGCA
GGCTGGGGCTCGCAGGCCCTGCCCCCGGGGCCCATGCAGACCCTCATCTTTTTCGACATGGAGGCCACTG
GCTTGCCCTTCTCCCAGCCCAAGGTCACGGAGCTGTGCCTGCTGGCTGTCCACAGATGTGCCCTGGAGAG
CCCCCCCACCTCTCAGGGGCCACCTCCCACAGTTCCTCCACCACCGCGTGTGGTAGACAAGCTCTCCCTG
TGTGTGGCTCCGGGGAAGGCCTGCAGCCCTGCAGCCAGCGAGATCACAGGTCTGAGCACAGCTGTGCTGG
CAGCGCATGGGCGTCAATGTTTTGATGACAACCTGGCCAACCTGCTCCTAGCCTTCCTGCGGCGCCAGCC
ACAGCCCTGGTGCCTGGTGGCACACAATGGTGACCGCTACGACTTCCCCCTGCTCCAAGCAGAGCTGGCT
ATGCTGGGCCTCACCAGTGCTCTGGATGGTGCCTTCTGTGTGGATAGCATCACTGCGCTGAAGGCCCTGG
AGCGAGCAAGCAGCCCCTCAGAACACGGCCCAAGGAAGAGCTATAGCCTAGGCAGCATCTACACTCGCCT
GTATGGGCAGTCCCCTCCAGACTCGCACACGGCTGAGGGTGATGTCCTGGCCCTGCTCAGCATCTGTCAG
TGGAGACCACAGGCCCTGCTGCGGTGGGTGGATGCTCACGCCAGGCCTTTCGGCACCATCAGGCCCATGT
ATGGGGTCACAGCCTCTGCTAGGACCAAGCCAAGACCATCTGCTGTCACAACCACTGCACACCTGGCCAC
AACCAGGAACACTAGTCCCAGCCTTGGAGAGAGCAGGGGTACCAAGGATCTTCCTCCAGTGAAGGACCCT
GGAGCCCTATCCAGGGAGGGACTGCTGGCCCCACTGGGTCTGCTGGCCATCCTGACCTTGGCAGTAGCCA
CACTGTATGCACTATCCCTGGCCACACCTGGGGAGTAGTTAACCGGTGAAGTAAAGCGGCCGCGTCGACA
ATCAACCTCTGGATTACAAAATTTGTGAAAGATTGACTGGTATTCTTAACTATGTTGCTCCTTTTACGCT
ATGTGGATACGCTGCTTTAATGCCTTTGTATCATGCTATTGCTTCCCGTATGGCTTTCATTTTCTCCTCC
TTGTATAAATCCTGGTTGCTGTCTCTTTATGAGGAGTTGTGGCCCGTTGTCAGGCAACGTGGCGTGGTGT
GCACTGTGTTTGCTGACGCAACCCCCACTGGTTGGGGCATTGCCACCACCTGTCAGCTCCTTTCCGGGAC
TTTCGCTTTCCCCCTCCCTATTGCCACGGCGGAACTCATCGCCGCCTGCCTTGCCCGCTGCTGGACAGGG
GCTCGGCTGTTGGGCACTGACAATTCCGTGGTGTTGTCGGGGAAGCTGACGTCCTTTCCATGGCTGCTCG
CCTGTGTTGCCACCTGGATTCTGCGCGGGACGTCCTTCTGCTACGTCCCTTCGGCCCTCAATCCAGCGGA
CCTTCCTTCCCGCGGCCTGCTGCCGGCTCTGCGGCCTCTTCCGCGTCTTCGCCTTCGCCCTCAGACGAGT
CGGATCTCCCTTTGGGCCGCCTCCCCGCCTGGAATTCTGCAGATATCCGGTTAGTAATGAGTTTGGAATT
AATTCTGTGGAATGTGTGTCAGTTAGGGTGTGGAAAGTCCCCAGGCTCCCCAGCAGGCAGAAGTATGCAA
AGCATGCATCTCAATTAGTCAGCAACCAGGTGTGGAAAGTCCCCAGGCTCCCCAGCAGGCAGAAGTATGC
AAAGCATGCATCTCAATTAGTCAGCAACCATAGTCCCGCCCCTAACTCCGCCCATCCCGCCCCTAACTCC
GCCCAGTTCCGCCCATTCTCCGCCCCATGGCTGACTAATTTTTTTTATTTATGCAGAGGCCGAGGCCGCC
TCTGCCTCTGAGCTATTCCAGAAGTAGTGAGGAGGCTTTTTTGGAGGCCTAGGCTTTTGCAAAAAGCTCC
CGGGAGCTTGTATATCCATTTTCGGATCTGATCAGCACGTGTTGACAATTAATCATCGGCATAGTATATC
GGCATAGTATAATACGACAAGGTGAGGAACTAAACCATGGCCAAGCCTTTGTCTCAAGAAGAATCCACCC
TCATTGAAAGAGCAACGGCTACAATCAACAGCATCCCCATCTCTGAAGACTACAGCGTCGCCAGCGCAGC
TCTCTCTAGCGACGGCCGCATCTTCACTGGTGTCAATGTATATCATTTTACTGGGGGACCTTGTGCAGAA
CTCGTGGTGCTGGGCACTGCTGCTGCTGCGGCAGCTGGCAACCTGACTTGTATCGTCGCGATCGGAAATG
AGAACAGGGGCATCTTGAGCCCCTGCGGACGGTGCCGACAGGTGCTTCTCGATCTGCATCCTGGGATCAA
AGCCATAGTGAAGGACAGTGATGGACAGCCGACGGCAGTTGGGATTCGTGAATTGCTGCCCTCTGGTTAT
GTGTGGGAGGGCTAAGCACAATTCGAGCTCGGTACCTTTAAGACCAATGACTTACAAGGCAGCTGTAGAT
CTTAGCCACTTTTTAAAAGAAAAGGGGGGACTGGAAGGGCTAGCTCACTCCCAACGAAGACAAGATCTGC
TTTTTGCTTGTACTGGGTCTCTCTGGTTAGACCAGATCTGAGCCTGGGAGCTCTCTGGCTAACTAGGGAA
CCCACTGCTTAAGCCTCAATAAAGCTTGCCTTGAGTGCTTCAAGTAGTGTGTGCCCGTCTGTTGTGTGAC
TCTGGTAACTAGAGATCCCTCAGACCCTTTTAGTCAGTGTGGAAAATCTCTAGCAGTAGTAGTTCATGTC
ATCTTATTATTCAGTATTTATAACTTGCAAAGAAATGAATATCAGAGAGTGAGAGGAACTTGTTTATTGC
AGCTTATAATGGTTACAAATAAAGCAATAGCATCACAAATTTCACAAATAAAGCATTTTTTTCACTGCAT
TCTAGTTGTGGTTTGTCCAAACTCATCAATGTATCTTATCATGTCTGGCTCTAGCTATCCCGCCCCTAAC
TCCGCCCATCCCGCCCCTAACTCCGCCCAGTTCCGCCCATTCTCCGCCCCATGGCTGACTAATTTTTTTT
ATTTATGCAGAGGCCGAGGCCGCCTCGGCCTCTGAGCTATTCCAGAAGTAGTGAGGAGGCTTTTTTGGAG
GCCTAGGGACGTACCCAATTCGCCCTATAGTGAGTCGTATTACGCGCGCTCACTGGCCGTCGTTTTACAA
CGTCGTGACTGGGAAAACCCTGGCGTTACCCAACTTAATCGCCTTGCAGCACATCCCCCTTTCGCCAGCT
GGCGTAATAGCGAAGAGGCCCGCACCGATCGCCCTTCCCAACAGTTGCGCAGCCTGAATGGCGAATGGG
[124 nt withheld, positions 6650-6773]
C
[91 nt withheld, positions 6775-6865]
A
[49 nt withheld, positions 6867-6915]
CCTTTGACGTTGGAGTCCACGTTCTTT
[37 nt withheld, positions 6943-6979]
ACCCTATCTCGGTCTATTCTTTTGATTTATAAGGGATTTTGCCGATTTCGGCCTATTGGTTAAAAAATGA
GCTGATTTAACAAAAATTTAACGCGAATTTTAACAAAATATTAACGCTTACAATTTAGGTGGCACTTTTC
GGGGAAATGTGCGCGGAACCCCTATTTGTTTATTTTTCTAAATACATTCAAATATGTATCCGCTCATGAG
ACAATAACCCTGATAAATGCTTCAATAATATTGAAAAAGGAAGAGTATGAGTATTCAACATTTCCGTGTC
GCCCTTATTCCCTTTTTTGCGGCATTTTGCCTTCCTGTTTTTGCTCACCCAGAAACGCTGGTGAAAGTAA
AAGATGCTGAAGATCAGTTGGGTGCACGAGTGGGTTACATCGAACTGGATCTCAACAGCGGTAAGATCCT
TGAGAGTTTTCGCCCCGAAGAACGTTTTCCAATGATGAGCACTTTTAAAGTTCTGCTATGTGGCGCGGTA
TTATCCCGTATTGACGCCGGGCAAGAGCAACTCGGTCGCCGCATACACTATTCTCAGAATGACTTGGTTG
AGTACTCACCAGTCACAGAAAAGCATCTTACGGATGGCATGACAGTAAGAGAATTATGCAGTGCTGCCAT
AACCATGAGTGATAACACTGCGGCCAACTTACTTCTGACAACGATCGGAGGACCGAAGGAGCTAACCGCT
TTTTTGCACAACATGGGGGATCATGTAACTCGCCTTGATCGTTGGGAACCGGAGCTGAATGAAGCCATAC
CAAACGACGAGCGTGACACCACGATGCCTGTAGCAATGGCAACAACGTTGCGCAAACTATTAACTGGCGA
ACTACTTACTCTAGCTTCCCGGCAACAATTAATAGACTGGATGGAGGCGGATAAAGTTGCAGGACCACTT
CTGCGCTCGGCCCTTCCGGCTGGCTGGTTTATTGCTGATAAATCTGGAGCCGGTGAGCGTGGGTCTCGCG
GTATCATTGCAGCACTGGGGCCAGATGGTAAGCCCTCCCGTATCGTAGTTATCTACACGACGGGGAGTCA
GGCAACTATGGATGAACGAAATAGACAGATCGCTGAGATAGGTGCCTCACTGATTAAGCATTGGTAACTG
TCAGACCAAGTTTACTCATATATACTTTAGATTGATTTAAAACTTCATTTTTAATTTAAAAGGATCTAGG
TGAAGATCCTTTTTGATAATCTCATGACCAAAATCCCTTAACGTGAGTTTTCGTTCCACTGAGCGTCAGA
CCCCGTAGAAAAGATCAAAGGATCTTCTTGAGATCCTTTTTTTCTGCGCGTAATCTGCTGCTTGCAAACA
AAAAAACCACCGCTACCAGCGGTGGTTTGTTTGCCGGATCAAGAGCTACCAACTCTTTTTCCGAAGGTAA
CTGGCTTCAGCAGAGCGCAGATACCAAATACTGTTCTTCTAGTGTAGCCGTAGTTAGGCCACCACTTCAA
GAACTCTGTAGCACCGCCTACATACCTCGCTCTGCTAATCCTGTTACCAGTGGCTGCTGCCAGTGGCGAT
AAGTCGTGTCTTACCGGGTTGGACTCAAGACGATAGTTACCGGATAAGGCGCAGCGGTCGGGCTGAACGG
GGGGTTCGTGCACACAGCCCAGCTTGGAGCGAACGACCTACACCGAACTGAGATACCTACAGCGTGAGCT
ATGAGAAAGCGCCACGCTTCCCGAAGGGAGAAAGGCGGACAGGTATCCGGTAAGCGGCAGGGTCGGAACA
GGAGAGCGCACGAGGGAGCTTCCAGGGGGAAACGCCTGGTATCTTTATAGTCCTGTCGGGTTTCGCCACC
TCTGACTTGAGCGTCGATTTTTGTGATGCTCGTCAGGGGGGCGGAGCCTATGGAAAAACGCCAGCAACGC
GGCCTTTTTACGGTTCCTGGCCTTTTGCTGGCCTTTTGCTCACATGTTCTTTCCTGCGTTATCCCCTGAT
TCTGTGGATAACCGTATTACCGCCTTTGAGTGAGCTGATACCGCTCGCCGCAGCCGAACGACCGAGCGCA
GCGAGTCAGTGAGCGAGGAAGCGGAAGAGCGCCCAATACGCAAACCGCCTCTCCCCGCGCGTTGGCCGAT
TCATTAATGCAGCTGGCACGACAGGTTTCCCGACTGGAAAGCGGGCAGTGAGCGCAACGCAATTAATGTG
AGTTAGCTCACTCATTAGGCACCCCAGGCTTTACACTTTATGCTTCCGGCTCGTATGTTGTGTGGAATTG
TGAGCGGATAACAATTTCACACAGGAAACAGCTATGACCATGATTACGCCAAGCGCGCAATTAACCCTCA
CTAAAGGGAACAAAAGCTGGAGCTGCAAGCTTAA
